LOCUS       Exported 8323 bp ds-DNA circular SYN 13-MAY-2021
DEFINITION  3rd generation lentiviral gRNA plasmid targeting human MINK1.
ACCESSION   .
VERSION     .
KEYWORDS    MINK1 gRNA (BRDN0001144839)
SOURCE      synthetic DNA construct
  ORGANISM  synthetic DNA construct
REFERENCE   1 (bases 1 to 8323)
  AUTHORS   Doench JG, Fusi N, Sullender M, Hegde M, Vaimberg EW, Donovan KF,
            Smith I, Tothova Z, Wilen C, Orchard R, Virgin HW, Listgarten J,
            Root DE
  TITLE     Optimized sgRNA design to maximize activity and minimize off-target
            effects of CRISPR-Cas9.
  JOURNAL   Nat Biotechnol. 2016 Jan 18. doi: 10.1038/nbt.3437.
  PUBMED    26780180
REFERENCE   2 (bases 1 to 8323)
  AUTHORS   .
  TITLE     Direct Submission
  JOURNAL   Exported May 13, 2021 from SnapGene Server 1.1.58
            http://www.snapgene.com
FEATURES             Location/Qualifiers
     source          1..8323
                     /organism="synthetic DNA construct"
                     /mol_type="other DNA"
     promoter        87..1265
                     /label=EF-1-alpha promoter
                     /note="strong constitutive promoter for human elongation
                     factor EF-1-alpha"
     intron          318..1256
                     /label=EF-1-alpha intron A
                     /note="intron upstream of the start codon of human
                     EF-1-alpha"
     primer_bind     1213..1233
                     /label=EF1a-F
                     /note="Human elongation factor-1a promoter, forward primer"
     CDS             1278..1877
                     /codon_start=1
                     /gene="pac from Streptomyces alboniger"
                     /product="puromycin N-acetyltransferase"
                     /label=PuroR
                     /note="confers resistance to puromycin"
                     /translation="MTEYKPTVRLATRDDVPRAVRTLAAAFADYPATRHTVDPDRHIER
                     VTELQELFLTRVGLDIGKVWVADDGAAVAVWTTPESVEAGAVFAEIGPRMAELSGSRLA
                     AQQQMEGLLAPHRPKEPAWFLATVGVSPDHQGKGLGSAVVLPGVEAAERAGVPAFLETS
                     APRNLPFYERLGFTVTADVEVPEGPRTWCMTRKPGA"
     primer_bind     complement(1278..1297)
                     /label=Puro-R
                     /note="Puromycin resistance gene, reverse primer. Also
                     called puro-variant-R"
     primer_bind     1774..1794
                     /label=Puro-F
                     /note="Puromycin resistance gene, forward primer"
     misc_feature    1893..2481
                     /label=WPRE
                     /note="woodchuck hepatitis virus posttranscriptional
                     regulatory element"
     primer_bind     complement(1946..1966)
                     /label=WPRE-R
                     /note="WPRE, reverse primer"
     CDS             complement(2364..2375)
                     /codon_start=1
                     /product="Factor Xa recognition and cleavage site"
                     /label=Factor Xa site
                     /translation="IEGR"
     LTR             2553..2786
                     /label=3' LTR (Delta-U3)
                     /note="self-inactivating 3' long terminal repeat (LTR) from
                     HIV-1"
     polyA_signal    2864..2985
                     /label=SV40 poly(A) signal
                     /note="SV40 polyadenylation signal"
     primer_bind     complement(2901..2920)
                     /label=SV40pA-R
                     /note="SV40 polyA, reverse primer"
     primer_bind     2955..2974
                     /label=EBV-rev
                     /note="SV40 polyA terminator, reverse primer"
     rep_origin      3025..3160
                     /label=SV40 ori
                     /note="SV40 origin of replication"
     primer_bind     3087..3106
                     /label=SV40pro-F
                     /note="SV40 promoter/origin, forward primer"
     primer_bind     complement(3180..3199)
                     /label=T7
                     /note="T7 promoter, forward primer"
     promoter        complement(3181..3199)
                     /label=T7 promoter
                     /note="promoter for bacteriophage T7 RNA polymerase"
     primer_bind     complement(3209..3226)
                     /label=M13 Forward
                     /note="In lacZ gene. Also called M13-F20 or M13 (-21)
                     Forward"
     primer_bind     complement(3209..3225)
                     /label=M13 fwd
                     /note="common sequencing primer, one of multiple similar
                     variants"
     primer_bind     complement(3218..3240)
                     /label=M13/pUC Forward
                     /note="In lacZ gene"
     rep_origin      3367..3822
                     /direction=RIGHT
                     /label=f1 ori
                     /note="f1 bacteriophage origin of replication; arrow
                     indicates direction of (+) strand synthesis"
     primer_bind     complement(3454..3473)
                     /label=F1ori-R
                     /note="F1 origin, reverse primer"
     primer_bind     3664..3685
                     /label=F1ori-F
                     /note="F1 origin, forward primer"
     promoter        3848..3952
                     /gene="bla"
                     /label=AmpR promoter
     CDS             3953..4813
                     /codon_start=1
                     /gene="bla"
                     /product="beta-lactamase"
                     /label=AmpR
                     /note="confers resistance to ampicillin, carbenicillin, and
                     related antibiotics"
                     /translation="MSIQHFRVALIPFFAAFCLPVFAHPETLVKVKDAEDQLGARVGYI
                     ELDLNSGKILESFRPEERFPMMSTFKVLLCGAVLSRIDAGQEQLGRRIHYSQNDLVEYS
                     PVTEKHLTDGMTVRELCSAAITMSDNTAANLLLTTIGGPKELTAFLHNMGDHVTRLDRW
                     EPELNEAIPNDERDTTMPVAMATTLRKLLTGELLTLASRQQLIDWMEADKVAGPLLRSA
                     LPAGWFIADKSGAGERGSRGIIAALGPDGKPSRIVVIYTTGSQATMDERNRQIAEIGAS
                     LIKHW"
     primer_bind     complement(4171..4190)
                     /label=Amp-R
                     /note="Ampicillin resistance gene, reverse primer"
     rep_origin      4984..5572
                     /direction=RIGHT
                     /label=ori
                     /note="high-copy-number ColE1/pMB1/pBR322/pUC origin of
                     replication"
     primer_bind     5473..5492
                     /label=pBR322ori-F
                     /note="pBR322 origin, forward primer"
     primer_bind     5726..5743
                     /label=L4440
                     /note="L4440 vector, forward primer"
     protein_bind    5860..5881
                     /label=CAP binding site
                     /bound_moiety="E. coli catabolite activator protein"
                     /note="CAP binding activates transcription in the presence
                     of cAMP."
     promoter        5896..5926
                     /label=lac promoter
                     /note="promoter for the E. coli lac operon"
     protein_bind    5934..5950
                     /label=lac operator
                     /bound_moiety="lac repressor encoded by lacI"
                     /note="The lac repressor binds to the lac operator to
                     inhibit transcription in E. coli. This inhibition can be
                     relieved by adding lactose or
                     isopropyl-beta-D-thiogalactopyranoside (IPTG)."
     primer_bind     5939..5961
                     /label=M13/pUC Reverse
                     /note="In lacZ gene"
     primer_bind     5958..5974
                     /label=M13 rev
                     /note="common sequencing primer, one of multiple similar
                     variants"
     primer_bind     5958..5974
                     /label=M13 Reverse
                     /note="In lacZ gene. Also called M13-rev"
     primer_bind     5993..6013
                     /label=T3
                     /note="T3 promoter, forward primer"
     promoter        5995..6013
                     /label=T3 promoter
                     /note="promoter for bacteriophage T3 RNA polymerase"
     promoter        6041..6267
                     /label=RSV promoter
                     /note="Rous sarcoma virus enhancer/promoter"
     LTR             6268..6448
                     /label=5' LTR (truncated)
                     /note="truncated 5' long terminal repeat (LTR) from HIV-1"
     misc_feature    6495..6620
                     /label=HIV-1 Psi
                     /note="packaging signal of human immunodeficiency virus
                     type 1"
     misc_feature    7113..7346
                     /label=RRE
                     /note="The Rev response element (RRE) of HIV-1 allows for
                     Rev-dependent mRNA export from the nucleus to the
                     cytoplasm."
     CDS             7531..7575
                     /codon_start=1
                     /product="antigenic peptide corresponding to amino acids
                     655 to 669 of the HIV envelope protein gp41 (Lutje Hulsik
                     et al., 2013)"
                     /label=gp41 peptide
                     /note="recognized by the 2H10 single-chain llama nanobody"
                     /translation="KNEQELLELDKWASL"
     promoter        7753..7993
                     /label=U6 promoter
                     /note="RNA polymerase III promoter for human U6 snRNA"
     primer_bind     7753..7773
                     /label=hU6-F
                     /note="Human U6 promoter, forward primer"
     primer_bind     7924..7943
                     /label=LKO.1 5'
                     /note="Human U6 promoter, forward primer"
     misc_RNA        8023..8098
                     /label=gRNA scaffold
                     /note="guide RNA scaffold for the Streptococcus pyogenes
                     CRISPR/Cas9 system"
     misc_feature    8154..8271
                     /label=cPPT/CTS
                     /note="central polypurine tract and central termination
                     sequence of HIV-1"
ORIGIN
        1 cccgggtgca aagatggata aagttttaaa cagagaggaa tctttgcagc taatggacct
       61 tctaggtctt gaaaggagtg ggaattggct ccggtgcccg tcagtgggca gagcgcacat
      121 cgcccacagt ccccgagaag ttggggggag gggtcggcaa ttgatccggt gcctagagaa
      181 ggtggcgcgg ggtaaactgg gaaagtgatg tcgtgtactg gctccgcctt tttcccgagg
      241 gtgggggaga accgtatata agtgcagtag tcgccgtgaa cgttcttttt cgcaacgggt
      301 ttgccgccag aacacaggta agtgccgtgt gtggttcccg cgggcctggc ctctttacgg
      361 gttatggccc ttgcgtgcct tgaattactt ccacctggct gcagtacgtg attcttgatc
      421 ccgagcttcg ggttggaagt gggtgggaga gttcgaggcc ttgcgcttaa ggagcccctt
      481 cgcctcgtgc ttgagttgag gcctggcctg ggcgctgggg ccgccgcgtg cgaatctggt
      541 ggcaccttcg cgcctgtctc gctgctttcg ataagtctct agccatttaa aatttttgat
      601 gacctgctgc gacgcttttt ttctggcaag atagtcttgt aaatgcgggc caagatctgc
      661 acactggtat ttcggttttt ggggccgcgg gcggcgacgg ggcccgtgcg tcccagcgca
      721 catgttcggc gaggcggggc ctgcgagcgc ggccaccgag aatcggacgg gggtagtctc
      781 aagctggccg gcctgctctg gtgcctggcc tcgcgccgcc gtgtatcgcc ccgccctggg
      841 cggcaaggct ggcccggtcg gcaccagttg cgtgagcgga aagatggccg cttcccggcc
      901 ctgctgcagg gagctcaaaa tggaggacgc ggcgctcggg agagcgggcg ggtgagtcac
      961 ccacacaaag gaaaagggcc tttccgtcct cagccgtcgc ttcatgtgac tccacggagt
     1021 accgggcgcc gtccaggcac ctcgattagt tctcgagctt ttggagtacg tcgtctttag
     1081 gttgggggga ggggttttat gcgatggagt ttccccacac tgagtgggtg gagactgaag
     1141 ttaggccagc ttggcacttg atgtaattct ccttggaatt tgcccttttt gagtttggat
     1201 cttggttcat tctcaagcct cagacagtgg ttcaaagttt ttttcttcca tttcaggtgt
     1261 cgtgacgtac ggccaccatg accgagtaca agcccacggt gcgcctcgcc acccgcgacg
     1321 acgtccccag ggccgtacgc accctcgccg ccgcgttcgc cgactacccc gccacgcgcc
     1381 acaccgtcga tccggaccgc cacatcgagc gggtcaccga gctgcaagaa ctcttcctca
     1441 cgcgcgtcgg gctcgacatc ggcaaggtgt gggtcgcgga cgacggcgcc gccgtggcgg
     1501 tctggaccac gccggagagc gtcgaagcgg gggcggtgtt cgccgagatc ggcccgcgca
     1561 tggccgagtt gagcggttcc cggctggccg cgcagcaaca gatggaaggc ctcctggcgc
     1621 cgcaccggcc caaggagccc gcgtggttcc tggccaccgt cggagtctcg cccgaccacc
     1681 agggcaaggg tctgggcagc gccgtcgtgc tccccggagt ggaggcggcc gagcgcgccg
     1741 gggtgcccgc cttcctggag acctccgcgc cccgcaacct ccccttctac gagcggctcg
     1801 gcttcaccgt caccgccgac gtcgaggtgc ccgaaggacc gcgcacctgg tgcatgaccc
     1861 gcaagcccgg tgcctgaacg cgttaagtcg acaatcaacc tctggattac aaaatttgtg
     1921 aaagattgac tggtattctt aactatgttg ctccttttac gctatgtgga tacgctgctt
     1981 taatgccttt gtatcatgct attgcttccc gtatggcttt cattttctcc tccttgtata
     2041 aatcctggtt gctgtctctt tatgaggagt tgtggcccgt tgtcaggcaa cgtggcgtgg
     2101 tgtgcactgt gtttgctgac gcaaccccca ctggttgggg cattgccacc acctgtcagc
     2161 tcctttccgg gactttcgct ttccccctcc ctattgccac ggcggaactc atcgccgcct
     2221 gccttgcccg ctgctggaca ggggctcggc tgttgggcac tgacaattcc gtggtgttgt
     2281 cggggaaatc atcgtccttt ccttggctgc tcgcctgtgt tgccacctgg attctgcgcg
     2341 ggacgtcctt ctgctacgtc ccttcggccc tcaatccagc ggaccttcct tcccgcggcc
     2401 tgctgccggc tctgcggcct cttccgcgtc ttcgccttcg ccctcagacg agtcggatct
     2461 ccctttgggc cgcctccccg cgtcgacttt aagaccaatg acttacaagg cagctgtaga
     2521 tcttagccac tttttaaaag aaaagggggg actggaaggg ctaattcact cccaacgaag
     2581 acaagatctg ctttttgctt gtactgggtc tctctggtta gaccagatct gagcctggga
     2641 gctctctggc taactaggga acccactgct taagcctcaa taaagcttgc cttgagtgct
     2701 tcaagtagtg tgtgcccgtc tgttgtgtga ctctggtaac tagagatccc tcagaccctt
     2761 ttagtcagtg tggaaaatct ctagcagtac gtatagtagt tcatgtcatc ttattattca
     2821 gtatttataa cttgcaaaga aatgaatatc agagagtgag aggaacttgt ttattgcagc
     2881 ttataatggt tacaaataaa gcaatagcat cacaaatttc acaaataaag catttttttc
     2941 actgcattct agttgtggtt tgtccaaact catcaatgta tcttatcatg tctggctcta
     3001 gctatcccgc ccctaactcc gcccatcccg cccctaactc cgcccagttc cgcccattct
     3061 ccgccccatg gctgactaat tttttttatt tatgcagagg ccgaggccgc ctcggcctct
     3121 gagctattcc agaagtagtg aggaggcttt tttggaggcc tagggacgta cccaattcgc
     3181 cctatagtga gtcgtattac gcgcgctcac tggccgtcgt tttacaacgt cgtgactggg
     3241 aaaaccctgg cgttacccaa cttaatcgcc ttgcagcaca tccccctttc gccagctggc
     3301 gtaatagcga agaggcccgc accgatcgcc cttcccaaca gttgcgcagc ctgaatggcg
     3361 aatgggnnnn nnnnnnnnnn nnnnnnnnnn nnnnnnnnnn nnnnnnnnnn nnnnnnnnnn
     3421 nnnnnnnnnn nnnnnnnnnn nnnnnnnnnn nnnnnnnnnn nnnnnnnnnn nnnnnnnnnn
     3481 nnnnnnnnnn cnnnnnnnnn nnnnnnnnnn nnnnnnnnnn nnnnnnnnnn nnnnnnnnnn
     3541 nnnnnnnnnn nnnnnnnnnn nnnnnnnnnn nnnnnnnnnn nnannnnnnn nnnnnnnnnn
     3601 nnnnnnnnnn nnnnnnnnnn nnnnnnnnnn nncctttgac gttggagtcc acgttcttta
     3661 atagtggact cttgttccaa actggaacaa cactcaaccc tatctcggtc tattcttttg
     3721 atttataagg gattttgccg atttcggcct attggttaaa aaatgagctg atttaacaaa
     3781 aatttaacgc gaattttaac aaaatattaa cgcttacaat ttaggtggca cttttcgggg
     3841 aaatgtgcgc ggaaccccta tttgtttatt tttctaaata cattcaaata tgtatccgct
     3901 catgagacaa taaccctgat aaatgcttca ataatattga aaaaggaaga gtatgagtat
     3961 tcaacatttc cgtgtcgccc ttattccctt ttttgcggca ttttgccttc ctgtttttgc
     4021 tcacccagaa acgctggtga aagtaaaaga tgctgaagat cagttgggtg cacgagtggg
     4081 ttacatcgaa ctggatctca acagcggtaa gatccttgag agttttcgcc ccgaagaacg
     4141 ttttccaatg atgagcactt ttaaagttct gctatgtggc gcggtattat cccgtattga
     4201 cgccgggcaa gagcaactcg gtcgccgcat acactattct cagaatgact tggttgagta
     4261 ctcaccagtc acagaaaagc atcttacgga tggcatgaca gtaagagaat tatgcagtgc
     4321 tgccataacc atgagtgata acactgcggc caacttactt ctgacaacga tcggaggacc
     4381 gaaggagcta accgcttttt tgcacaacat gggggatcat gtaactcgcc ttgatcgttg
     4441 ggaaccggag ctgaatgaag ccataccaaa cgacgagcgt gacaccacga tgcctgtagc
     4501 aatggcaaca acgttgcgca aactattaac tggcgaacta cttactctag cttcccggca
     4561 acaattaata gactggatgg aggcggataa agttgcagga ccacttctgc gctcggccct
     4621 tccggctggc tggtttattg ctgataaatc tggagccggt gagcgtgggt ctcgcggtat
     4681 cattgcagca ctggggccag atggtaagcc ctcccgtatc gtagttatct acacgacggg
     4741 gagtcaggca actatggatg aacgaaatag acagatcgct gagataggtg cctcactgat
     4801 taagcattgg taactgtcag accaagttta ctcatatata ctttagattg atttaaaact
     4861 tcatttttaa tttaaaagga tctaggtgaa gatccttttt gataatctca tgaccaaaat
     4921 cccttaacgt gagttttcgt tccactgagc gtcagacccc gtagaaaaga tcaaaggatc
     4981 ttcttgagat cctttttttc tgcgcgtaat ctgctgcttg caaacaaaaa aaccaccgct
     5041 accagcggtg gtttgtttgc cggatcaaga gctaccaact ctttttccga aggtaactgg
     5101 cttcagcaga gcgcagatac caaatactgt tcttctagtg tagccgtagt taggccacca
     5161 cttcaagaac tctgtagcac cgcctacata cctcgctctg ctaatcctgt taccagtggc
     5221 tgctgccagt ggcgataagt cgtgtcttac cgggttggac tcaagacgat agttaccgga
     5281 taaggcgcag cggtcgggct gaacgggggg ttcgtgcaca cagcccagct tggagcgaac
     5341 gacctacacc gaactgagat acctacagcg tgagctatga gaaagcgcca cgcttcccga
     5401 agggagaaag gcggacaggt atccggtaag cggcagggtc ggaacaggag agcgcacgag
     5461 ggagcttcca gggggaaacg cctggtatct ttatagtcct gtcgggtttc gccacctctg
     5521 acttgagcgt cgatttttgt gatgctcgtc aggggggcgg agcctatgga aaaacgccag
     5581 caacgcggcc tttttacggt tcctggcctt ttgctggcct tttgctcaca tgttctttcc
     5641 tgcgttatcc cctgattctg tggataaccg tattaccgcc tttgagtgag ctgataccgc
     5701 tcgccgcagc cgaacgaccg agcgcagcga gtcagtgagc gaggaagcgg aagagcgccc
     5761 aatacgcaaa ccgcctctcc ccgcgcgttg gccgattcat taatgcagct ggcacgacag
     5821 gtttcccgac tggaaagcgg gcagtgagcg caacgcaatt aatgtgagtt agctcactca
     5881 ttaggcaccc caggctttac actttatgct tccggctcgt atgttgtgtg gaattgtgag
     5941 cggataacaa tttcacacag gaaacagcta tgaccatgat tacgccaagc gcgcaattaa
     6001 ccctcactaa agggaacaaa agctggagct gcaagcttaa tgtagtctta tgcaatactc
     6061 ttgtagtctt gcaacatggt aacgatgagt tagcaacatg ccttacaagg agagaaaaag
     6121 caccgtgcat gccgattggt ggaagtaagg tggtacgatc gtgccttatt aggaaggcaa
     6181 cagacgggtc tgacatggat tggacgaacc actgaattgc cgcattgcag agatattgta
     6241 tttaagtgcc tagctcgata cataaacggg tctctctggt tagaccagat ctgagcctgg
     6301 gagctctctg gctaactagg gaacccactg cttaagcctc aataaagctt gccttgagtg
     6361 cttcaagtag tgtgtgcccg tctgttgtgt gactctggta actagagatc cctcagaccc
     6421 ttttagtcag tgtggaaaat ctctagcagt ggcgcccgaa cagggacttg aaagcgaaag
     6481 ggaaaccaga ggagctctct cgacgcagga ctcggcttgc tgaagcgcgc acggcaagag
     6541 gcgaggggcg gcgactggtg agtacgccaa aaattttgac tagcggaggc tagaaggaga
     6601 gagatgggtg cgagagcgtc agtattaagc gggggagaat tagatcgcga tgggaaaaaa
     6661 ttcggttaag gccaggggga aagaaaaaat ataaattaaa acatatagta tgggcaagca
     6721 gggagctaga acgattcgca gttaatcctg gcctgttaga aacatcagaa ggctgtagac
     6781 aaatactggg acagctacaa ccatcccttc agacaggatc agaagaactt agatcattat
     6841 ataatacagt agcaaccctc tattgtgtgc atcaaaggat agagataaaa gacaccaagg
     6901 aagctttaga caagatagag gaagagcaaa acaaaagtaa gaccaccgca cagcaagcgg
     6961 ccgctgatct tcagacctgg aggaggagat atgagggaca attggagaag tgaattatat
     7021 aaatataaag tagtaaaaat tgaaccatta ggagtagcac ccaccaaggc aaagagaaga
     7081 gtggtgcaga gagaaaaaag agcagtggga ataggagctt tgttccttgg gttcttggga
     7141 gcagcaggaa gcactatggg cgcagcgtca atgacgctga cggtacaggc cagacaatta
     7201 ttgtctggta tagtgcagca gcagaacaat ttgctgaggg ctattgaggc gcaacagcat
     7261 ctgttgcaac tcacagtctg gggcatcaag cagctccagg caagaatcct ggctgtggaa
     7321 agatacctaa aggatcaaca gctcctgggg atttggggtt gctctggaaa actcatttgc
     7381 accactgctg tgccttggaa tgctagttgg agtaataaat ctctggaaca gatttggaat
     7441 cacacgacct ggatggagtg ggacagagaa attaacaatt acacaagctt aatacactcc
     7501 ttaattgaag aatcgcaaaa ccagcaagaa aagaatgaac aagaattatt ggaattagat
     7561 aaatgggcaa gtttgtggaa ttggtttaac ataacaaatt ggctgtggta tataaaatta
     7621 ttcataatga tagtaggagg cttggtaggt ttaagaatag tttttgctgt actttctata
     7681 gtgaatagag ttaggcaggg atattcacca ttatcgtttc agacccacct cccaaccccg
     7741 aggggaccca gagagggcct atttcccatg attccttcat atttgcatat acgatacaag
     7801 gctgttagag agataattag aattaatttg actgtaaaca caaagatatt agtacaaaat
     7861 acgtgacgta gaaagtaata atttcttggg tagtttgcag ttttaaaatt atgttttaaa
     7921 atggactatc atatgcttac cgtaacttga aagtatttcg atttcttggc tttatatatc
     7981 ttgtggaaag gacgaaacac cgggtgtttg atgtgtgcct cggttttaga gctagaaata
     8041 gcaagttaaa ataaggctag tccgttatca acttgaaaaa gtggcaccga gtcggtgctt
     8101 ttttaagctt ggcgtaacta gatcttgaga caaatggcag tattcatcca caattttaaa
     8161 agaaaagggg ggattggggg gtacagtgca ggggaaagaa tagtagacat aatagcaaca
     8221 gacatacaaa ctaaagaatt acaaaaacaa attacaaaaa ttcaaaattt tcgggtttat
     8281 tacagggaca gcagagatcc actttggcgc cggctcgagg ggg
//
