[The description below was written by a language model from this plasmid's Addgene catalogue record and the feature table of its GenBank file.]
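Description:
MINK1 gRNA (BRDN0001144839) is a third-generation lentiviral CRISPR guide plasmid of about 8.3 kb, built on the lentiGuide-Puro backbone and carrying a single guide RNA directed against human MINK1 (also known as MAP4K6), a kinase gene. It is propagated in E. coli as a high-copy plasmid through a ColE1/pUC-type origin with ampicillin resistance (bla). The backbone also retains an f1 origin, an SV40 origin and poly(A) signal, and lac, T7 and T3 promoter remnants from the cloning vector.

The lentiviral transfer cassette begins with an RSV promoter fused to a truncated HIV-1 5' LTR, which makes genomic RNA production Tat-independent. This is followed by the Psi packaging signal and the Rev response element for Rev-dependent nuclear export. A human U6 RNA polymerase III promoter then drives the MINK1-specific spacer joined to the Streptococcus pyogenes Cas9 guide RNA scaffold. Downstream lie the cPPT/CTS element, which aids nuclear import of the reverse-transcribed genome, and an EF-1-alpha promoter with its intron A, which expresses puromycin N-acetyltransferase for selection of transduced mammalian cells. A WPRE enhances transcript expression, and the cassette ends in a U3-deleted, self-inactivating 3' LTR.

The plasmid does not encode Cas9, so it must be paired with a separate Cas9 vector or used in cells that already express the nuclease. The guide was designed against several MINK1 reference transcripts and belongs to a human kinome gRNA collection. Its typical use is knockout of MINK1 in human cells following lentiviral delivery and puromycin selection.
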