Addgene plasmid #76259: MINK1 gRNA (BRDN0001144839)
Purpose: 3rd generation lentiviral gRNA plasmid targeting human MINK1
Depositing lab: John Doench & David Root. Depositing organization: Broad Institute. Publication: Optimized sgRNA design to maximize activity and minimize off-target effects of CRISPR-Cas9. Doench JG, Fusi N, Sullender M, Hegde M, Vaimberg EW, Donovan KF, Smith I, Tothova Z, Wilen C, Orchard R, Virgin HW, Listgarten J, Root DE. Nat Biotechnol. 2016 Jan 18. doi: 10.1038/nbt.3437. PubMed 26780180.
Backbone
  Vector backbone: lentiGuide-Puro
  Backbone manufacturer: Zhang Lab (Addgene plasmid # 52963)
  Vector type: Mammalian Expression, Lentiviral, CRISPR
  Selectable markers: Puromycin
Growth in bacteria
  Bacterial resistance: Ampicillin, 100 μg/mL
  Growth temperature: 37°C
  Growth strain: DH5alpha
  Copy number: High Copy
Gene/Insert
  Gene/Insert name: MINK1 (alt names: MINK1; NM_001024937.3)
  gRNA/shRNA sequence: GGTGTTTGATGTGTGCCTCG
  Species: H. sapiens (human)
  Entrez Gene: MINK1 (a.k.a. B55, MAP4K6, MEKKK 6, MINK, YSK2, ZC3)
  Promoter: hU6
  Cloning method: Unknown
  Sequencing primers: 5′ U6-F; 3′ pS2-R
Terms and licenses: Academic/Nonprofit Terms; Industry Terms: Not Available to Industry
Depositor comments: The gRNA was designed to target the following Genbank reference sequence(s): NM_001024937.3,NM_015716.4,NM_153827.4,NM_170663.4. Note that this plasmid does NOT contain Cas9. It should be used in conjunction with lentiCas9-Blast (Addgene #52962) or otherwise with cell lines already expressing Cas9. Browse the full kinome gRNA library at http://www.addgene.org/pooled-library/broadgpp-human-kinome/ or visit http://www.broadinstitute.org/rnai/public/ for detailed protocols and information.
How to cite: MINK1 gRNA (BRDN0001144839) was a gift from John Doench & David Root (Addgene plasmid # 76259 ; http://n2t.net/addgene:76259 ; RRID:Addgene_76259)
