>Addgene plasmid #76259 | MINK1 gRNA (BRDN0001144839) | depositor partial sequence | sequence record 143719 | Target Sequence
GGTGTTTGATGTGTGCCTCG
