>Addgene plasmid #76259 | MINK1 gRNA (BRDN0001144839) | addgene partial sequence | sequence record 185493 | hU6-F
GTAGAAAGTAATAATTTCTTGGGTAGTTTGCAGTTTTAAAATTATGTTTTAAAATGGACTATCATATGCT
TACCGTAACTTGAAAGTATTTCGATTTCTTGGCTTTATATATCTTGTGGAAAGGACGAAACACCGGGTGT
TTGATGTGTGCCTCGGTTTTAGAGCTAGAAATAGCAAGTTAAAATAAGGCTAGTCCGTTATCAACTTGAA
AAAGTGGCACCGAGTCGGTGCTTTTTTAAGCTTGGCGTAACTAGATCTTGAGACAAATGGCAGTATTCAT
CCACAATTTTAAAAGAAAAGGGGGGATTGGGGGGTACAGTGCAGGGGAAAGAATAGTAGACATAATAGCA
ACAGACATACAAACTAAAGAATTACAAAAACAAATTACAAAAATTCAAAATTTTCGGGTTTATTACAGGG
ACAGCAGAGATCCACTTTGGCGCCGGCTCGAGGGGGCCCGGGTGCAAAGATGGATAAAGTTTTAAACAGA
GAGGAATCTTTGCAGCTAATGGACCTTCTAGGTCTTGAAAGGAGTGGGAATTGGCTCCGGTGCCCGTCAG
TGGGCAGAGC
